Addgene plasmid #50431: pTALEN(Nd154C63) SFFV
Purpose: (Empty Backbone) pTAL plasmid compatible with the Golden Gate TALEN cloning system, for cloning of TALENs and expression in mammalian cells.
Depositing lab: Andrew Scharenberg. Depositing organization: University of Washington.
Backbone
  Vector backbone: pCVL UCOE.SFFV.BFP.2a
  Modifications to backbone: Modified insert from the Golden gate cloning system pTAL3 vector to clone truncated version of TAL (Nd154C63) with Fok into vector downstream of UCOE.SFFV.BFP.2a, along with an HA tag and NLS
  Vector type: Mammalian Expression, Lentiviral, TALEN
  Promoter: SFFV
Growth in bacteria
  Bacterial resistance: Ampicillin, 100 μg/mL
  Growth temperature: 37°C
  Growth strain: Stbl3
  Copy number: High Copy
Terms and licenses: Academic/Nonprofit Terms; Industry Terms: Not Available to Industry
How to cite: pTALEN(Nd154C63) SFFV was a gift from Andrew Scharenberg (Addgene plasmid # 50431 ; http://n2t.net/addgene:50431 ; RRID:Addgene_50431)
