[The description below was written by a language model from this plasmid's Addgene catalogue record and pLannotate feature annotations shown in this document.]
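Description:
pTALEN(Nd154C63) SFFV is an empty destination backbone for assembling custom TALENs with the Golden Gate TALEN cloning system and expressing them in mammalian cells from a lentiviral vector. It is built on pCVL UCOE.SFFV.BFP.2a and is propagated in E. coli through a high-copy ColE1/pUC-type origin with ampicillin resistance (AmpR). The lentiviral framework is a third-generation style self-inactivating design. An RSV promoter drives a truncated HIV-1 5' LTR, followed by the Ψ packaging signal with a gag fragment, the RRE for Rev-dependent export, and a cPPT/CTS. Downstream of the cargo lie a WPRE and a ΔU3 3' LTR region that contains a loxP site, followed by a bGH polyadenylation signal.

The expression cassette uses the SFFV promoter, which the catalogue entry says is preceded by a UCOE element; the feature table does not annotate the UCOE. This promoter drives TagBFP linked through a 2A sequence to the TALEN scaffold, so blue fluorescence marks cells expressing the nuclease. The scaffold derives from the pTAL3 insert and is a truncated TAL effector architecture (Nd154C63). It consists of an N-terminal TAL fragment and a short C-terminal TAL fragment fused to the FokI cleavage domain, and the record also lists an HA tag and an NLS. Between the two TAL segments sits a lacZα stuffer with its lac promoter and operator and flanking T7/T3 promoters. In Golden Gate assembly such a stuffer is replaced by the assembled repeat array, which typically allows blue/white screening. Once the repeats are inserted, the construct encodes one TALEN monomer, and these are normally used in pairs for targeted genome cleavage.
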