Features (pLannotate 1.2.2; 33 found; start..end, strand, type, name):
      9..235     +  promoter       RSV promoter: Rous sarcoma virus enhancer/promoter
    236..416     +  LTR            5' LTR (truncated): truncated 5' long terminal repeat (LTR) from HIV-1
    463..588     +  misc_feature   HIV-1 Ψ: packaging signal of human immunodeficiency virus type 1
    572..910     +  CDS            HIV-1 gag (fragment): gag protein from human immunodeficiency virus 1; gag
   1080..1313    +  misc_feature   RRE: The Rev response element (RRE) of HIV-1 allows for Rev-dependent mRNA export from the nucleus to the cytoplasm.
   1690..1790    +  CDS            Rev (fragment): human immunodeficiency virus 1 (HIV-1) Rev protein; rev; enhances nuclear export of unspliced and incompletely spliced viral mRNAs
   1809..1926    +  misc_feature   cPPT/CTS: central polypurine tract and central termination sequence of HIV-1
   2621..3022    +  promoter       SFFV promoter: spleen focus-forming virus long terminal repeat (LTR) promoter
   3033..3728    +  CDS            TagBFP: TagBFP is a basic (constitutively fluorescent) blue fluorescent protein published in 2008, derived from Entacmaea quadricolor. It is reported to be a very rapidly-maturing monomer with very low acid sensitivity.
   3777..4247    +  CDS            avrXa10 (fragment): AVX10_XANOO - Experimental evidence at protein level: Swiss-Prot protein existence level 1. Avirulence protein. Induces the hypersensitive response (HR)in rice plants carrying the resistance gene Xa10. Activity depends on the presence of the core repeat domains; replacement with repeat domains from other proteins (AvrBs3 of X.euvesicatoria (AC P14727) or AvrXa7 of this organism) does not elicit the HR. Probably acts as a transcription factor in its host plant (rice) to induce plant resistance or disease. From Xanthomonas oryzae pv. oryzae.
   4255..4273    -  rep_origin     f1 ori (fragment): f1 bacteriophage origin of replication; arrow indicates direction of (+) strand synthesis
   4278..4433    -  CDS            lacZα (fragment): LacZα fragment of β-galactosidase; lacZ fragment
   4441..4459    +  promoter       T7 promoter: promoter for bacteriophage T7 RNA polymerase
   4468..4491    -  misc_feature   MCS (fragment): pBluescript multiple cloning site
   4507..4525    -  promoter       T3 promoter: promoter for bacteriophage T3 RNA polymerase
   4570..4586    -  protein_bind   lac operator: The lac repressor binds to the lac operator to inhibit transcription in E. coli. This inhibition can be relieved by adding lactose or isopropyl-β-D-thiogalactopyranoside (IPTG). lac repressor encoded by lacI
   4594..4624    -  promoter       lac promoter: promoter for the E. coli lac operon
   4639..4660    -  protein_bind   CAP binding site: CAP binding activates transcription in the presence of cAMP. E. coli catabolite activator protein
   4699..4863    +  CDS            avrBs3 (fragment): AVRB3_XANEU - Experimental evidence at protein level: Swiss-Prot protein existence level 1. Avirulence protein. Acts as a transcription factor in C.annuum plants. In susceptible plants lacking the Bs3 resistance gene induces expression of a number of genes, including genes homologous to a family of auxin-induced genes, alpha-expansin genes, pectate lyase, anthocyanidin glucoside rhamnosyl transferase and at least one transcription factor, UPA20. Their expression leads to plant hypertrophy in mesophyll cells, probably mainly mediated by UPA20 (PubMed:17962565). In resistant plants induces the h
   4852..5439    +  CDS            fokIR (fragment): T2F1_PLAOK - Also known as rfoKI. Experimental evidence at protein level: Swiss-Prot protein existence level 1. Recognizes the double-stranded sequence 5'-GGATG-3'/3'-CATCC- 5' and cleaves respectively 14 bases after G-1 and 13 bases before C-1. From Planomicrobium okeanokoites (Planococcus okeanokoites) (Flavobacterium okeanokoites).
   5451..5510    +  CDS            S (fragment): HBSAG_WHV6 - Experimental evidence at transcript level: Swiss-Prot protein existence level 2. The middle envelope protein plays an important role in the budding of the virion. It is involved in the induction of budding in a nucleocapsid independent way. In this process the majority of envelope proteins bud to form subviral lipoprotein particles of 22 nm of diameter that do not contain a nucleocapsid (By similarity). From Woodchuck hepatitis B virus (isolate w64/pWS23) (WHV).
   5642..6030    +  misc_feature   WPRE: woodchuck hepatitis virus posttranscriptional regulatory element
   6047..6066    +  misc_feature   cPPT/CTS (fragment): central polypurine tract and central termination sequence of HIV-1
   6068..6102    +  LTR            3' LTR (ΔU3) (fragment): self-inactivating 3' long terminal repeat (LTR) from HIV-1
   6106..6139    +  protein_bind   loxP: Cre-mediated recombination occurs in the 8-bp core sequence (GCATACAT). Cre recombinase
   6142..6185    -  polyA_signal   SV40 poly(A) signal (fragment): SV40 polyadenylation signal
   6189..6233    -  polyA_signal   SV40 poly(A) signal (fragment): SV40 polyadenylation signal
   6249..6309    +  ncRNA          mir-TAR: Accession: RF00250 - Trans-activation response element (TAR)
   6350..6574    +  polyA_signal   bGH poly(A) signal: bovine growth hormone polyadenylation signal
   6579..6635    -  CDS            lacI (fragment): lac repressor; lacI; The lac repressor binds to the lac operator to inhibit transcription in E. coli. This inhibition can be relieved by adding lactose or isopropyl-β-D-thiogalactopyranoside (IPTG).
   6818..7406    -  rep_origin     ori: high-copy-number ColE1/pMB1/pBR322/pUC origin of replication
   7577..8437    -  CDS            AmpR: β-lactamase; bla; confers resistance to ampicillin, carbenicillin, and related antibiotics
   8438..8542    -  promoter       AmpR promoter: bla
>Addgene plasmid #50431 | pTALEN(Nd154C63) SFFV | depositor full sequence | sequence record 75352 | pTALEN(Nd154C63) SFFV sequence 8567 bps
GACGTCAATGTAGTCTTATGCAATACTCTTGTAGTCTTGCAACATGGTAACGATGAGTTAGCAACATGCC
TTACAAGGAGAGAAAAAGCACCGTGCATGCCGATTGGTGGAAGTAAGGTGGTACGATCGTGCCTTATTAG
GAAGGCAACAGACGGGTCTGACATGGATTGGACGAACCACTGAATTGCCGCATTGCAGAGATATTGTATT
TAAGTGCCTAGCTCGATACATAAACGGGTCTCTCTGGTTAGACCAGATCTGAGCCTGGGAGCTCTCTGGC
TAACTAGGGAACCCACTGCTTAAGCCTCAATAAAGCTTGCCTTGAGTGCTTCAAGTAGTGTGTGCCCGTC
TGTTGTGTGACTCTGGTAACTAGAGATCCCTCAGACCCTTTTAGTCAGTGTGGAAAATCTCTAGCAGTGG
CGCCCGAACAGGGACTTGAAAGCGAAAGGGAAACCAGAGGAGCTCTCTCGACGCAGGACTCGGCTTGCTG
AAGCGCGCACGGCAAGAGGCGAGGGGCGGCGACTGGTGAGTACGCCAAAAATTTTGACTAGCGGAGGCTA
GAAGGAGAGAGATGGGTGCGAGAGCGTCAGTATTAAGCGGGGGAGAATTAGATCGCGATGGGAAAAAATT
CGGTTAAGGCCAGGGGGAAAGAAAAAATATAAATTAAAACATATAGTATGGGCAAGCAGGGAGCTAGAAC
GATTCGCAGTTAATCCTGGCCTGTTAGAAACATCAGAAGGCTGTAGACAAATACTGGGACAGCTACAACC
ATCCCTTCAGACAGGATCAGAAGAACTTAGATCATTATATAATACAGTAGCAACCCTCTATTGTGTGCAT
CAAAGGATAGAGATAAAAGACACCAAGGAAGCTTTAGACAAGATAGAGGAAGAGCAAAACAAAAGTAAGA
CCACCGCACAGCAAGCGGCCCTGATCTTCAGACCTGGAGGAGGAGATATGAGGGACAATTGGAGAAGTGA
ATTATATAAATATAAAGTAGTAAAAATTGAACCATTAGGAGTAGCACCCACCAAGGCAAAGAGAAGAGTG
GTGCAGAGAGAAAAAAGAGCAGTGGGAATAGGAGCTTTGTTCCTTGGGTTCTTGGGAGCAGCAGGAAGCA
CTATGGGCGCAGCGTCAATGACGCTGACGGTACAGGCCAGACAATTATTGTCTGGTATAGTGCAGCAGCA
GAACAATTTGCTGAGGGCTATTGAGGCGCAACAGCATCTGTTGCAACTCACAGTCTGGGGCATCAAGCAG
CTCCAGGCAAGAATCCTGGCTGTGGAAAGATACCTAAAGGATCAACAGCTCCTGGGGATTTGGGGTTGCT
CTGGAAAACTCATTTGCACCACTGCTGTGCCTTGGAATGCTAGTTGGAGTAATGAATCTCTGGAACAGAT
TTGGAATCACACGACCTGGATGGAGTGGGACAGAGAAATTAACAATTACACAAGCTTAATACACTCCTTA
ATTGAAGAATCGCAAAACCAGCAAGAAAAGAATGAACAAGAATTATTGGAATTAGATAAATGGGCAAGTT
TGTGGAATTGGTTTAACATAACAAATTGGCTGTGGTATATAAAATTATTCATAATGATAGTAGGAGGCTT
GGTAGGTTTAAGAATAGTTTTTGCTGTACTTTCTATAGTGAATAGAGTTAGGCAGGGATATTCACCATTA
TCGTTTCAGACCCACCTCCCAACCCCGAGGGGACCCGACAGGCCCGAAGGAATAGAAGAAGAAGGTGGAG
AGAGAGACAGAGACAGATCCATTCGATTAGTGAACGGATCTCGACGGTATCGGTTAACTTTTAAAAGAAA
AGGGGGGATTGGGGGGTACAGTGCAGGGGAAAGAATAGTAGACATAATAGCAACAGACATACAAACTAAA
GAATTACAAAAACAAATTACAAAAATTCAAAATTTTATCGATTACGCGTGTGGCATCTGAAGCACCACCA
GCGAGCGAGAGCTAGAGAGAAGGAAAGCCACCGACTTCACCGCCTCCGAGCTGCTCCGGGTCGCGGGTCT
GCAGCGTCTACGGCCCTCCGCGCCTACAGCTCAAGCCACATCCGAAGGGGGAGGGAGCCGGGAGCTGCGC
GCGGGGCCGCCGGGGGGAGGGGTGGCACCGCCCACGCCGGGCGGCCACGAAGGGCGGGGCAGCGGGCGCG
CGCCCGGCGGGGGGAGGGGCCGCGCGCCGCGCCCGCTGGGAATTGGGGCCCTAGGGGGAGGGCGGAGGCG
CCGACGACCGCGGCACTTACCGTTCGCGGCGTGGCGCCCGGTGGTCCCCAAGGGGAGGGAAGGGGGAGGC
GGGGCGAGGACAGTGACCGGAGTCTCCTCAGCGGTGGCTTTTCTGCTTGGCAGCCTCAGCGGCTGGCGCC
AAAACCGGACTCCGCCCACTTCCTCGCCCCTGCGGTGCGAGGGTGTGGAATCCTCCAGACGCTGGGGGAG
GGGGAGTTGGGAGCTTAAAAACTAGTACCCCTTTGGGACCACTTTCAGCAGCGAACTCTCCTGTACACCA
GGGGTCAGTTCCACAGACGCGGGCCAGGGGTGGGTCATTGCGGCGTGAACAATAATTTGACTAGAAGTTG
ATTCGGGTGTTTCCGGAATTCCTAGCTGCAGTAACGCCATTTTGCAAGGCATGGAAAAATACCAAACCAA
GAATAGAGAAGTTCAGATCAAGGGCGGGTACATGAAAATAGCTAACGTTGGGCCAAACAGGATATCTGCG
GTGAGCAGTTTCGGCCCCGGCCCGGGGCCAAGAACAGATGGTCACCGCAGTTTCGGCCCCGGCCCGAGGC
CAAGAACAGATGGTCCCCAGATATGGCCCAACCCTCAGCAGTTTCTTAAGACCCATCAGATGTTTCCAGG
CTCCCCCAAGGACCTGAAATGACCCTGCGCCTTATTTGAATTAACCAATCAGCCTGCTTCTCGCTTCTGT
TCGCGCGCTTCTGCTTCCCGAGCTCTATAAAAGAGCTCACAACCCCTCACTCGGCGCGCCAGTCCTCCGA
CAGACTGAGTCGCCCGATGGCTAGCGAGCTGATTAAGGAGAACATGCACATGAAGCTGTACATGGAGGGC
ACCGTGGACAACCATCACTTCAAGTGCACATCCGAGGGCGAAGGCAAGCCCTACGAGGGCACCCAGACCA
TGAGAATCAAGGTGGTCGAGGGCGGCCCTCTCCCCTTCGCCTTCGACATCCTGGCTACTAGCTTCCTCTA
CGGCAGCAAGACCTTCATCAACCACACCCAGGGCATCCCCGACTTCTTCAAGCAGTCCTTCCCTGAGGGC
TTCACATGGGAGAGAGTCACCACATACGAAGACGGGGGCGTGCTGACCGCTACCCAGGACACCAGCCTCC
AGGACGGCTGCCTCATCTACAACGTCAAGATCAGAGGGGTGAACTTCACATCCAACGGCCCTGTGATGCA
GAAGAAAACACTCGGCTGGGAGGCCTTCACCGAGACACTGTACCCCGCTGACGGCGGCCTGGAAGGCAGA
AACGACATGGCCCTGAAGCTCGTGGGCGGGAGCCATCTGATCGCAAACATCAAGACCACATATAGATCCA
AGAAACCCGCTAAGAACCTCAAGATGCCTGGCGTCTACTATGTGGACTACAGACTGGAAAGAATCAAGGA
GGCCAACAACGAGACCTACGTCGAGCAGCACGAGGTGGCAGTGGCCAGATACTGCGACCTCCCTAGCAAA
CTGGGGCACAAGCTTAATTCAGAGGGCAGAGGAAGTCTTCTAACATGCGGTGACGTGGAGGAGAATCCGG
GCCCCTGCAGGTATCCATATGATGTCCCAGATTATGCGCCACCTAAGAAGAAACGCAAAGTCGTGGATCT
ACGCACGCTCGGCTACAGTCAGCAGCAGCAAGAGAAGATCAAACCGAAGGTGCGTTCGACAGTGGCGCAG
CACCACGAGGCACTGGTGGGCCATGGGTTTACACACGCGCACATCGTTGCGCTCAGCCAACACCCGGCAG
CGTTAGGGACCGTCGCTGTCACGTATCAGCACATAATCACGGCGTTGCCAGAGGCGACACACGAAGACAT
CGTTGGCGTCGGCAAACAGTGGTCCGGCGCACGCGCCCTGGAGGCCTTGCTCACGGATGCGGGGGAGTTG
AGAGGTCCGCCGTTACAGTTGGACACAGGCCAACTTGTGAAGATTGCAAAACGTGGCGGCGTGACCGCAA
TGGAGGCAGTGCATGCATCGCGCAATGCACTGACGGGTGCCCCCCTGGAGACGGGCGCCGCTACAGGGCG
CGTCCCATTCGCCATTCAGGCTGCGCAACTGTTGGGAAGGGCGATCGGTGCGGGCCTCTTCGCTATTACG
CCAGCTGGCGAAAGGGGGATGTGCTGCAAGGCGATTAAGTTGGGTAACGCCAGGGTTTTCCCAGTCACGA
CGTTGTAAAACGACGGCCAGTGAGCGCGCGTAATACGACTCACTATAGGGCGAATTGGGTACCGGGCCCC
CCCTCGAGGTCCTCCAGCTTTTGTTCCCTTTAGTGAGGGTTAATTGCGCGCTTGGCGTAATCATGGTCAT
AGCTGTTTCCTGTGTGAAATTGTTATCCGCTCACAATTCCACACAACATACGAGCCGGAAGCATAAAGTG
TAAAGCCTGGGGTGCCTAATGAGTGAGCTAACTCACATTAATTGCGTTGCGCTCACTGCCCGCTTTCCAC
CGGTCGTCTCCAACGACCACCTCGTCGCCTTGGCCTGCCTCGGCGGACGTCCTGCCATGGATGCAGTGAA
AAAGGGATTGCCGCACGCGCCGGAATTGATCAGAAGAGTCAATCGCCGTATTGGCGAACGCACGTCCCAT
CGCGTTGCGATATCTAGATCCCAGCTAGTGAAATCTGAATTGGAAGAGAAGAAATCTGAACTTAGACATA
AATTGAAATATGTGCCACATGAATATATTGAATTGATTGAAATCGCAAGAAATTCAACTCAGGATAGAAT
CCTTGAAATGAAGGTGATGGAGTTCTTTATGAAGGTTTATGGTTATCGTGGTAAACATTTGGGTGGATCA
AGGAAACCAGACGGAGCAATTTATACTGTCGGATCTCCTATTGATTACGGTGTGATCGTTGATACTAAGG
CATATTCAGGAGGTTATAATCTTCCAATTGGTCAAGCAGATGAAATGCAAAGATATGTCGAAGAGAATCA
AACAAGAAACAAGCATATCAACCCTAATGAATGGTGGAAAGTCTATCCATCTTCAGTAACAGAATTTAAG
TTCTTGTTTGTGAGTGGTCATTTCAAAGGAAACTACAAAGCTCAGCTTACAAGATTGAATCATATCACTA
ATTGTAATGGAGCTGTTCTTAGTGTAGAAGAGCTTTTGATTGGTGGAGAAATGATTAAAGCTGGTACATT
GACACTTGAGGAAGTGAGAAGGAAATTTAATAACGGTGAGATAAACTTTTAAGTCGACCGAGCATCTTAC
CGCCATTTATACCCATATTTGTTCTGTTTTTCTTGATTTGGGTATACATTTAAATGTTAATAGAACAAAA
TGGTGGGGCAATCATTTACATTTTTAGGGATATGTAATTACTAGTTCAGGTGTATTGCCACAAGACAAAC
ATGTTAAGAAACTTTCCCGTTATTTACGCTCTGTTCCTGTTAATCAACCTCTGGATTACAAAATTTGTGA
AAGATTGACTGATATTCTTAACTATGTTGCTCCTTTTACGCTGTGTGGATATGCTGCTTTATAGCCTCTG
TATCTAGCTATTGCTTCCCGTACGGCTTTCGTTTTCTCCTCCTTGTATAAATCCTGGTTGCTGTCTCTTT
TAGAGGAGTTGTGGCCCGTTGTCCGTCAACGTGGCGTGGTGTGCTCTGTGTTTGCTGACGCAACCCCCAC
TGGCTGGGGCATTGCCACCACCTGTCAACTCCTTTCTGGGACTTTCGCTTTCCCCCTCCCGATCGCCACG
GCAGAACTCATCGCCGCCTGCCTTGCCCGCTGCTGGACAGGGGCTAGGTTGCTGGGCACTGATAATTCCG
TGGTGTTGTCATCGAATTCGGTACCTTTTTAAAAGAAAAGGGGGGACTGGAAGGGCTAATTCACTCCCAA
CGAAGACAAGATATCATAACTTCGTATAGCATACATTATACGAAGTTATAATTTATTTGTGAAATTTGTG
ATGCTATTGCTTTATTTGTAACCATATGTTTATTTGTGAAATTTGTGATGCTATTGCTTTATTTGTAACC
ATTGCTTTTTGCTTGTACTGGGTCTCTCTGGTTAGACCAGATCTGAGCCTGGGAGCTCTCTGGCTAACTA
GGGAACCCACTGCTTAAGCCTCAATAAAGCTTGCCTCGACCAGCCTCGACTGTGCCTTCTAGTTGCCAGC
CATCTGTTGTTTGCCCCTCCCCCGTGCCTTCCTTGACCCTGGAAGGTGCCACTCCCACTGTCCTTTCCTA
ATAAAATGAGGAAATTGCATCGCATTGTCTGAGTAGGTGTCATTCTATTCTGGGGGGTGGGGTGGGGCAG
GACAGCAAGGGGGAGGATTGGGAAGACAATAGCAGGCATGCTGGGGATGCGGTGGGCTCTATGGCCTGCA
GCTGCATTAATGAATCGGCCAACGCGCGGGGAGAGGCGGTTTGCGTATTGGGCGCTCTTCCGCTTCCTCG
CTCACTGACTCGCTGCGCTCGGTCGTTCGGCTGCGGCGAGCGGTATCAGCTCACTCAAAGGCGGTAATAC
GGTTATCCACAGAATCAGGGGATAACGCAGGAAAGAACATGTGAGCAAAAGGCCAGCAAAAGGCCAGGAA
CCGTAAAAAGGCCGCGTTGCTGGCGTTTTTCCATAGGCTCCGCCCCCCTGACGAGCATCACAAAAATCGA
CGCTCAAGTCAGAGGTGGCGAAACCCGACAGGACTATAAAGATACCAGGCGTTTCCCCCTGGAAGCTCCC
TCGTGCGCTCTCCTGTTCCGACCCTGCCGCTTACCGGATACCTGTCCGCCTTTCTCCCTTCGGGAAGCGT
GGCGCTTTCTCATAGCTCACGCTGTAGGTATCTCAGTTCGGTGTAGGTCGTTCGCTCCAAGCTGGGCTGT
GTGCACGAACCCCCCGTTCAGCCCGACCGCTGCGCCTTATCCGGTAACTATCGTCTTGAGTCCAACCCGG
TAAGACACGACTTATCGCCACTGGCAGCAGCCACTGGTAACAGGATTAGCAGAGCGAGGTATGTAGGCGG
TGCTACAGAGTTCTTGAAGTGGTGGCCTAACTACGGCTACACTAGAAGGACAGTATTTGGTATCTGCGCT
CTGCTGAAGCCAGTTACCTTCGGAAAAAGAGTTGGTAGCTCTTGATCCGGCAAACAAACCACCGCTGGTA
GCGGTGGTTTTTTTGTTTGCAAGCAGCAGATTACGCGCAGAAAAAAAGGATCTCAAGAAGATCCTTTGAT
CTTTTCTACGGGGTCTGACGCTCAGTGGAACGAAAACTCACGTTAAGGGATTTTGGTCATGAGATTATCA
AAAAGGATCTTCACCTAGATCCTTTTAAATTAAAAATGAAGTTTTAAATCAATCTAAAGTATATATGAGT
AAACTTGGTCTGACAGTTACCAATGCTTAATCAGTGAGGCACCTATCTCAGCGATCTGTCTATTTCGTTC
ATCCATAGTTGCCTGACTCCCCGTCGTGTAGATAACTACGATACGGGAGGGCTTACCATCTGGCCCCAGT
GCTGCAATGATACCGCGAGACCCACGCTCACCGGCTCCAGATTTATCAGCAATAAACCAGCCAGCCGGAA
GGGCCGAGCGCAGAAGTGGTCCTGCAACTTTATCCGCCTCCATCCAGTCTATTAATTGTTGCCGGGAAGC
TAGAGTAAGTAGTTCGCCAGTTAATAGTTTGCGCAACGTTGTTGCCATTGCTACAGGCATCGTGGTGTCA
CGCTCGTCGTTTGGTATGGCTTCATTCAGCTCCGGTTCCCAACGATCAAGGCGAGTTACATGATCCCCCA
TGTTGTGCAAAAAAGCGGTTAGCTCCTTCGGTCCTCCGATCGTTGTCAGAAGTAAGTTGGCCGCAGTGTT
ATCACTCATGGTTATGGCAGCACTGCATAATTCTCTTACTGTCATGCCATCCGTAAGATGCTTTTCTGTG
ACTGGTGAGTACTCAACCAAGTCATTCTGAGAATAGTGTATGCGGCGACCGAGTTGCTCTTGCCCGGCGT
CAATACGGGATAATACCGCGCCACATAGCAGAACTTTAAAAGTGCTCATCATTGGAAAACGTTCTTCGGG
GCGAAAACTCTCAAGGATCTTACCGCTGTTGAGATCCAGTTCGATGTAACCCACTCGTGCACCCAACTGA
TCTTCAGCATCTTTTACTTTCACCAGCGTTTCTGGGTGAGCAAAAACAGGAAGGCAAAATGCCGCAAAAA
AGGGAATAAGGGCGACACGGAAATGTTGAATACTCATACTCTTCCTTTTTCAATATTATTGAAGCATTTA
TCAGGGTTATTGTCTCATGAGCGGATACATATTTGAATGTATTTAGAAAAATAAACAAATAGGGGTTCCG
CGCACATTTCCCCGAAAAGTGCCACCT
