>Addgene plasmid #50431 | pTALEN(Nd154C63) SFFV | addgene partial sequence | sequence record 79255 | TAL1_rev 5'-ccactgtttgccgacgccaa-3'
CGCCTCTGGCAACGCCGTGATTATGTGCTGATACGTGACAGCGACGGTCCCTAACGCTGCCGGGTGTTGG
CTGAGCGCAACGATGTGCGCGTGTGTAAACCCATGGCCCACCAGTGCCTCGTGGTGCTGCGCCACTGTCG
AACGCACCTTCGGTTTGATCTTCTCTTGCTGCTGCTGACTGTAGCCGAGCGTGCGTAGATCCACGACTTT
GCGTTTCTTCTTAGGTGGCGCATAATCTGGGACATCATATGGATACCTGCAGGGGCCCGGATTCTCCTCC
ACGTCACCGCATGTTAGAAGACTTCCTCTGCCCTCTGAATTAAGCTTGTGCCCCAGTTTGCTAGGGAGGT
CGCAGTATCTGGCCACTGCCACCTCGTGCTGCTCGACGTAGGTCTCGTTGTTGGCCTCCTTGATTCTTTC
CAGTCTGTAGTCCACATAGTAGACGCCAGGCATCTTGAGGTTCTTAGCGGGTTTCTTGGATCTATATGTG
GTCTTGATGTTTGCGATCAGATGGCTCCCGCCCACGAGCTTCAGGGCCATGTCGTTTCTGCCTTCCAGGC
CGCCGTCAGCGGGGTACAGTGTCTCGGTGAAGGCCTCCCAGCCGAGTGTTTTCTTCTGCATCA
