>Addgene plasmid #50431 | pTALEN(Nd154C63) SFFV | addgene partial sequence | sequence record 79256 | TAL_R2 5'-ggcgacgaggtggtcgttgg-3'
GGGCAGTGAGCGCAACGCAATTAATGTGAGTTAGCTCACTCATTAGGCACCCCAGGCTTTACACTTTATG
CTTCCGGCTCGTATGTTGTGTGGAATTGTGAGCGGATAACAATTTCACACAGGAAACAGCTATGACCATG
ATTACGCCAAGCGCGCAATTAACCCTCACTAAAGGGAACAAAAGCTGGAGGACCTCGAGGGGGGGCCCGG
TACCCAATTCGCCCTATAGTGAGTCGTATTACGCGCGCTCACTGGCCGTCGTTTTACAACGTCGTGACTG
GGAAAACCCTGGCGTTACCCAACTTAATCGCCTTGCAGCACATCCCCCTTTCGCCAGCTGGCGTAATAGC
GAAGAGGCCCGCACCGATCGCCCTTCCCAACAGTTGCGCAGCCTGAATGGCGAATGGGACGCGCCCTGTA
GCGGCGCCCGTCTCCAGGGGGGCACCCGTCAGTGCATTGCGCGATGCATGCACTGCCTCCATTGCGGTCA
CGCCGCCACGTTTTGCAATCTTCACAAGTTGGCCTGTGTCCAACTGTAACGGCGGACCTCTCAACTCCCC
CGCATCCGTGAGCAAGGCCTCCAGGGCGCGTGCGCCGGACCACTGTTTGCCGACGCCAACGATGTCTTCG
TGTGTCGCCTCTGGCAACGCCGTGATTATGTGCTGATACGTGACAGCGACGGTCCCTAACGCTGCCGGGT
GTTGGCTGAGCGCAACGATGTGCGCGTGTGTAAACCCATGGCCCACCAGTGCCTCGTGGTGCTGCGCCAC
TGTCGAACGCACCTTCGGTTTGATCTTCTCTTGCTGCTGCTGACTGTAGCCGAGCGTGCGTAGATCCACG
ACTTTGCGTTTCTTCTTAGGTGGCGCATAATCTGGGACATCATATGGATACCTGCAGGGGCCCGGATTCT
CCTCCACGTCACCGCATGTTAGAAGACTTCCTCTGCCCTCTGAATTAAGCTTGTGCCCCAGTTTGCTAGG
GA
