>Addgene plasmid #50431 | pTALEN(Nd154C63) SFFV | addgene partial sequence | sequence record 79258 | pCP3-3 5'-ttaaaagtttatctcaccg-3'
CTTCCTCAAGTGTCAATGTACCAGCTTTAATCATTTCTCCACCAATCAAAAGCTCTTCTACACTAAGAAC
AGCTCCATTACAATTAGTGATATGATTCAATCTTGTAAGCTGAGCTTTGTAGTTTCCTTTGAAATGACCA
CTCACAAACAAGAACTTAAATTCTGTTACTGAAGATGGATAGACTTTCCACCATTCATTAGGGTTGATAT
GCTTGTTTCTTGTTTGATTCTCTTCGACATATCTTTGCATTTCATCTGCTTGACCAATTGGAAGATTATA
ACCTCCTGAATATGCCTTAGTATCAACGATCACACCGTAATCAATAGGAGATCCGACAGTATAAATTGCT
CCGTCTGGTTTCCTTGATCCACCCAAATGTTTACCACGATAACCATAAACCTTCATAAAGAACTCCATCA
CCTTCATTTCAAGGATTCTATCCTGAGTTGAATTTCTTGCGATTTCAATCAATTCAATATATTCATGTGG
CACATATTTCAATTTATGTCTAAGTTCAGATTTCTTCTCTTCCAATTCAGATTTCACTAGCTGGGATCTA
GATATCGCAACGCGATGGGACGTGCGTTCGCCAATACGGCGATTGACTCTTCTGATCAATTCCGGCGCGT
GCGGCAATCCCTTTTTCACTGCATCCATGGCAGGACGTCCGCCGAGGCAGGCCAAGGCGACGAGGTGGTC
GTTGGAGACGACCGGTGGAAAGCGGGCAGTGAGCGCAACGCAATTAATGTGAGTTAGCTCACTCATTAGG
CACCCCAGGCTTTACACTTTATGCTTCCGGCTCGTATGTTGTGTGGAATTGTGAGCGGATAACAATTTCA
CACAGGAAACAGCTATGACCATGATTACGCCAAGCGCGCAATTAACCCTCACTAAAGGGAACAAAA
