>Addgene plasmid #50431 | pTALEN(Nd154C63) SFFV | addgene partial sequence | sequence record 79261 | pHR-SIN-F 5'-CCAAGGACCTGAAATGACCC-3'
AATTAACCAATCAGCCTGCTTCTCGCTTCTGTTCGCGCGCTTCTGCTTCCCGAGCTCTATAAAAGAGCTC
ACAACCCCTCACTCGGCGCGCCAGTCCTCCGACAGACTGAGTCGCCCGATGGCTAGCGAGCTGATTAAGG
AGAACATGCACATGAAGCTGTACATGGAGGGCACCGTGGACAACCATCACTTCAAGTGCACATCCGAGGG
CGAAGGCAAGCCCTACGAGGGCACCCAGACCATGAGAATCAAGGTGGTCGAGGGCGGCCCTCTCCCCTTC
GCCTTCGACATCCTGGCTACTAGCTTCCTCTACGGCAGCAAGACCTTCATCAACCACACCCAGGGCATCC
CCGACTTCTTCAAGCAGTCCTTCCCTGAGGGCTTCACATGGGAGAGAGTCACCACATACGAAGACGGGGG
CGTGCTGACCGCTACCCAGGACACCAGCCTCCAGGACGGCTGCCTCATCTACAACGTCAAGATCAGAGGG
GTGAACTTCACATCCAACGGCCCTGTGATGCAGAAGAAAACACTCGGCTGGGAGGCCTTCACCGAGACAC
TGTACCCCGCTGACGGCGGCCTGGAAGGCAGAAACGACATGGCCCTGAAGCTCGTGGGCGGGAGCCATCT
GATCGCAAACATCAAGACCACATATAGATCCAAGAAACCCGCTAAGAACCTCAAGATGCCTGGCGTCTAC
TATGTGGACTACAGACTGGAAAGAATCAAGGAGGCCAACAACGAGACCTACGTCGAGCAGCACGAGGTGG
CAGTGGCCAGATACTGCGACCTCCCTAGCAAACTGGGGCACAAGCTTAATTCAGAGGGCAGAGGAAGTCT
TCTAACATGCGGTGACGTGGAGGAGAATCCGGGCCCCTGCAGGTATCCATATGATGTCCCAGATTATGCG
CCACCT
