>Addgene plasmid #50431 | pTALEN(Nd154C63) SFFV | addgene partial sequence | sequence record 79263 | mTagBFP-R 5'-gtgccctccatgtacagctt-3'
CCTTAATCAGCTCGCTAGCCATCGGGCGACTCAGTCTGTCGGAGGACTGGCGCGCCGAGTGAGGGGTTGT
GAGCTCTTTTATAGAGCTCGGGAAGCAGAAGCGCGCGAACAGAAGCGAGAAGCAGGCTGATTGGTTAATT
CAAATAAGGCGCAGGGTCATTTCAGGTCCTTGGGGGAGCCTGGAAACATCTGATGGGTCTTAAGAAACTG
CTGAGGGTTGGGCCATATCTGGGGACCATCTGTTCTTGGCCTCGGGCCGGGGCCGAAACTGCGGTGACCA
TCTGTTCTTGGCCCCGGGCCGGGGCCGAAACTGCTCACCGCAGATATCCTGTTTGGCCCAACGTTAGCTA
TTTTCATGTACCCGCCCTTGATCTGAACTTCTCTATTCTTGGTTTGGTATTTTTCCATGCCTTGCAAAAT
GGCGTTACTGCAGCTAGGAATTCCGGAAACACCCGAATCAACTTCTAGTCAAATTATTGTTCACGCCGCA
ATGACCCACCCCTGGCCCGCGTCTGTGGAACTGACCCCTGGTGTACAGGAGAGTTCGCTGCTGAAAGTGG
TCCCAAAGGGGTACTAGTTTTTAAGCTCCCAACTCCCCCTCCCCCAGCGTCTGGAGGATTCCACACCCTC
GCACCGCAGGGGCGAGGAAGTGGGCGGAGTCCGGTTTTGGCGCCAGCCGCTGAGGCTGCCAAGCAGAAAA
GCCACCGCTGAGGAGACTCCGGTCACTGTCCTCGCCCCGCCTCCCCCTTCCCTC
